Addgene plasmid #45382: pUSE-Src-KD-UniRapR-mCerulean-myc
Depositing lab: Klaus Hahn. Depositing organization: University of North Carolina at Chapel Hill. Publication: Rational design of a ligand-controlled protein conformational switch. Dagliyan O, Shirvanyants D, Karginov AV, Ding F, Fee L, Chandrasekaran SN, Freisinger CM, Smolen GA, Huttenlocher A, Hahn KM, Dokholyan NV. Proc Natl Acad Sci U S A. 2013 Apr 23;110(17):6800-4. doi: 10.1073/pnas.1218319110. Epub 2013 Apr 8. PubMed 23569285.
Backbone
  Vector backbone: pUSE
  Total vector size (bp): 8612
  Vector type: Mammalian Expression
Growth in bacteria
  Bacterial resistance: Ampicillin, 100 μg/mL
  Growth temperature: 37°C
  Growth strain: DH5alpha
  Copy number: High Copy
Gene/Insert
  Gene/Insert name: Src-KD-UniRapR-mCerulean-myc (alt name: Switchable Src kinase with kinase-dead mutation)
  Species: M. musculus (mouse)
  Mutation: mSrc R388D (kinase dead), Y529F
  Promoter: CMV
  Tag / fusion protein: mCerulean (C terminal on insert); myc (C terminal on insert)
  Cloning method: Restriction Enzyme; 5′ cloning site NheI (not destroyed); 3′ cloning site EcoRI (not destroyed)
  Sequencing primers: 5′ CGCAAATGGGCGGTAGGCGTG
Terms and licenses: Academic/Nonprofit Terms; Industry Terms: Not Available to Industry
How to cite: pUSE-Src-KD-UniRapR-mCerulean-myc was a gift from Klaus Hahn (Addgene plasmid # 45382 ; http://n2t.net/addgene:45382 ; RRID:Addgene_45382)
