[The description below was written by a language model from this plasmid's Addgene catalogue record and pLannotate feature annotations shown in this document.]
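Description:
pUSE-Src-KD-UniRapR-mCerulean-myc is a mammalian expression plasmid built on the pUSE backbone, listed at about 8.6 kb (the depositor's full sequence is 8,674 nt). It is propagated in E. coli from a high-copy ColE1/pUC-type origin under ampicillin selection (AmpR with its bla promoter). An f1 origin is also present. For mammalian cells, the backbone carries an SV40 early promoter driving the neomycin/kanamycin phosphotransferase gene followed by an SV40 polyadenylation signal, which in principle allows G418 selection of stable transfectants. The short hits to an HIV-1 LTR, ble, lacI and the lac promoter/operator are annotated fragments or backbone remnants, not functional modules.

The payload sits between NheI and EcoRI sites downstream of the CMV enhancer/promoter (a T7 promoter is also upstream) and is terminated by the bGH poly(A) signal. It encodes mouse Src carrying the UniRapR domain, fused at its C terminus to the cyan fluorescent protein mCerulean and a myc epitope. The myc tag is not separately annotated in the feature table. The Src annotation spans roughly 2.2 kb, longer than a native Src coding sequence would be, consistent with the switch domain being inserted within the kinase. According to the catalogue entry and the title of the associated publication, UniRapR is a rationally designed, ligand-controlled conformational switch that makes the kinase regulatable. The name suggests that rapamycin is the ligand, though the record does not state this.

This version carries Y529F, at the C-terminal regulatory tyrosine, together with R388D, which is recorded as a kinase-dead mutation. It therefore most plausibly serves as the catalytically inactive control for the switchable Src constructs. mCerulean allows the fusion protein to be imaged, and the myc tag allows it to be detected or immunoprecipitated.
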