Features (pLannotate 1.2.2; 21 found; start..end, strand, type, name):
     36..80      -  misc_feature   bom (fragment): basis of mobility region from pBR322
    235..614     +  enhancer       CMV enhancer: human cytomegalovirus immediate early enhancer
    615..818     +  promoter       CMV promoter: human cytomegalovirus (CMV) immediate early promoter
    814..847     +  LTR            5' LTR (truncated) (fragment): truncated 5' long terminal repeat (LTR) from HIV-1
    863..881     +  promoter       T7 promoter: promoter for bacteriophage T7 RNA polymerase
    948..3161    +  CDS            Src: SRC_MOUSE - Experimental evidence at protein level: Swiss-Prot protein existence level 1. Non-receptor protein tyrosine kinase which is activated following engagement of many different classes of cellular receptors including immune response receptors, integrins and other adhesion receptors, receptor protein tyrosine kinases, G protein-coupled receptors as well as cytokine receptors. Participates in signaling pathways that control a diverse spectrum of biological activities including gene transcription, immune response, cell adhesion, cell cycle progression, apoptosis, migration, and transforma
   3174..3890    +  CDS            mCerulean: mCerulean is a basic (constitutively fluorescent) cyan fluorescent protein published in 2005, derived from Aequorea victoria. It is reported to be a very rapidly-maturing monomer.
   4270..4494    +  polyA_signal   bGH poly(A) signal: bovine growth hormone polyadenylation signal
   4498..4519    +  promoter       SV40 promoter (fragment): SV40 enhancer and early promoter
   4540..4968    +  rep_origin     f1 ori (sequence partly withheld): f1 bacteriophage origin of replication; arrow indicates direction of (+) strand synthesis
   4982..5312    +  promoter       SV40 promoter: SV40 enhancer and early promoter
   5379..6170    +  CDS            neo: KKA2_KLEPN - Also known as kan, nptII. Experimental evidence at protein level: Swiss-Prot protein existence level 1. Resistance to kanamycin, neomycin, paromomycin, ribostamycin, butirosin and gentamicin B. From Klebsiella pneumoniae.
   6194..6352    +  CDS            ble (fragment): BLE_KLEPN - Experimental evidence at protein level: Swiss-Prot protein existence level 1. Binding protein with a strong affinity to the bleomycin family of antibiotics. Binds to CL990; an antimitotic-antibiotic compound. From Klebsiella pneumoniae.
   6347..6468    +  polyA_signal   SV40 poly(A) signal: SV40 polyadenylation signal
   6541..6557    -  protein_bind   lac operator: The lac repressor binds to the lac operator to inhibit transcription in E. coli. This inhibition can be relieved by adding lactose or isopropyl-β-D-thiogalactopyranoside (IPTG). lac repressor encoded by lacI
   6565..6595    -  promoter       lac promoter: promoter for the E. coli lac operon
   6610..6631    -  protein_bind   CAP binding site: CAP binding activates transcription in the presence of cAMP. E. coli catabolite activator protein
   6644..6736    -  CDS            lacI (fragment): lac repressor; lacI; The lac repressor binds to the lac operator to inhibit transcription in E. coli. This inhibition can be relieved by adding lactose or isopropyl-β-D-thiogalactopyranoside (IPTG).
   6919..7507    -  rep_origin     ori: high-copy-number ColE1/pMB1/pBR322/pUC origin of replication
   7678..8538    -  CDS            AmpR: β-lactamase; bla; confers resistance to ampicillin, carbenicillin, and related antibiotics
   8539..8643    -  promoter       AmpR promoter: bla
>Addgene plasmid #45382 | pUSE-Src-KD-UniRapR-mCerulean-myc | depositor full sequence | sequence record 157038 | pUSE-Src-KD-UniRapR-mCerulean-myc sequence 8674 bps
GACGGATCGGGAGATCTCCCGATCCCCTATGGTCGACTCTCAGTACAATCTGCTCTGATGCCGCATAGTT
AAGCCAGTATCTGCTCCCTGCTTGTGTGTTGGAGGTCGCTGAGTAGTGCGCGAGCAAAATTTAAGCTACA
ACAAGGCAAGGCTTGACCGACAATTGCATGAAGAATCTGCTTAGGGTTAGGCGTTTTGCGCTGCTTCGCG
ATGTACGGGCCAGATATACGCGTTGACATTGATTATTGACTAGTTATTAATAGTAATCAATTACGGGGTC
ATTAGTTCATAGCCCATATATGGAGTTCCGCGTTACATAACTTACGGTAAATGGCCCGCCTGGCTGACCG
CCCAACGACCCCCGCCCATTGACGTCAATAATGACGTATGTTCCCATAGTAACGCCAATAGGGACTTTCC
ATTGACGTCAATGGGTGGACTATTTACGGTAAACTGCCCACTTGGCAGTACATCAAGTGTATCATATGCC
AAGTACGCCCCCTATTGACGTCAATGACGGTAAATGGCCCGCCTGGCATTATGCCCAGTACATGACCTTA
TGGGACTTTCCTACTTGGCAGTACATCTACGTATTAGTCATCGCTATTACCATGGTGATGCGGTTTTGGC
AGTACATCAATGGGCGTGGATAGCGGTTTGACTCACGGGGATTTCCAAGTCTCCACCCCATTGACGTCAA
TGGGAGTTTGTTTTGGCACCAAAATCAACGGGACTTTCCAAAATGTCGTAACAACTCCGCCCCATTGACG
CAAATGGGCGGTAGGCGTGTACGGTGGGAGGTCTATATAAGCAGAGCTCTCTGGCTAACTAGAGAACCCA
CTGCTTACTGGCTTATCGAAATTAATACGACTCACTATAGGGAGACCCAAGCTGGCTAGCGTTTAAACGG
GCCCTCTAGACTCGAGCGGCCGCCACTGTGCTGGATCATGGGCAGCAACAAGAGCAAGCCCAAGGACGCC
AGCCAGCGGCGCCGCAGCCTGGAGCCCTCGGAAAACGTGCACGGGGCAGGGGGCGCCTTCCCGGCCTCAC
AGACACCGAGCAAGCCCGCCTCCGCCGACGGCCACCGCGGGCCCAGCGCCGCCTTCGTGCCGCCCGCGGC
CGAGCCCAAGCTCTTCGGAGGCTTCAACTCCTCGGACACCGTCACCTCCCCGCAGAGGGCGGGGCCTCTG
GCAGGTGGGGTGACCACCTTTGTGGCCCTCTATGACTATGAGTCACGGACAGAGACTGACCTGTCCTTCA
AGAAAGGGGAGCGGCTGCAGATTGTTAACAACACGGAGGGAGACTGGTGGCTGGCACACTCGCTGAGCAC
GGGACAGACCGGTTACATCCCCAGCAACTATGTGGCGCCCTCCGACTCCATCCAGGCTGAGGAGTGGTAC
TTTGGCAAGATCACTAGACGGGAATCAGAGCGGCTGCTGCTCAACGCCGAGAACCCGAGAGGGACCTTCC
TCGTGAGGGAGAGTGAGACCACAAAAGGTGCCTACTGCCTCTCTGTATCCGACTTCGACAATGCCAAGGG
CCTAAATGTGAAACACTACAAGATCCGCAAGCTGGACAGCGGCGGTTTCTACATCACCTCCCGCACCCAG
TTCAACAGCCTGCAGCAGCTCGTGGCTTACTACTCCAAACATGCTGATGGCCTGTGTCACCGCCTCACTA
CCGTATGTCCCACATCCAAGCCTCAGACCCAGGGATTGGCCAAGGATGCGTGGGAGATCCCCCGGGAGTC
CCTGCGGCTGGAGGTCAAGCTGGGCCAGGGTTGCTTCGGAGAGGTGTGGATGGGGACCTGGAACGGACCA
GGTACCTGCGTGGTGCACTACACCGGGATGCTTGAAGATGGAAAGAAATTTGATTCCTCCCGGGACAGAA
ACAAGCCCTTTAAGTTTATGCTAGGCAAGCAGGAGGTGATCCGAGGCTGGGAAGAAGGGGTTGCCCAGAT
GAGTGTGGGTCAGAGAGCCAAACTGACTATATCTCCAGATTATGCCTATGGTGCCACTGGGCACGGTTCG
GGCTCCGGATCAGGCGTCAAGGACCTCCTCCAAGCCTGGGACCTCTATTATCATGTGTTCCGACGAATCT
CAGGTCCTCCAGGACCTGGATCAGGTCTCTGGCATGAGATGTGGCATGAAGGCCTGGAAGAGGCATCTCG
TTTGTACTTTGGGGAAAGGAACGTGAAAGGCATGTTTGAGGTGCTGGAGCCCTTGCATGCTATGATGGAA
CGGGGCCCCCAGACTCTGAAGGAAACATCCTTTAATCAGGCCTATGGTCGAGATTTAATGGAGGCCCAAG
AGTGGTGCAGGAAGTACATGAAATCAGGGTCATCAGGGGGCTCCGGATCAGGCATCATCCCACCACATGC
CACTCTCGTCTTCGATGTGGAGCTTCTAAAACTGGAAGGTCCCGGAACCACGAGGGTTGCCATCAAAACT
CTGAAGCCAGGCACCATGTCCCCAGAGGCCTTCCTGCAGGAGGCCCAAGTCATGAAGAAACTGAGGCACG
AGAAACTGGTGCAGCTGTATGCTGTGGTGTCGGAAGAACCCATTTACATTGTGACAGAGTACATGAACAA
GGGGAGTCTGCTGGACTTTCTCAAGGGGGAAACGGGCAAATATTTGCGGCTACCCCAGCTGGTGGACATG
TCTGCTCAGATCGCTTCAGGCATGGCCTATGTGGAGCGGATGAACTATGTGCACCGGCGCCTTCGAGCCG
CCAATATCCTAGTAGGGGAGAACCTGGTGTGCAAAGTGGCCGACTTTGGGTTGGCCCGGCTCATAGAAGA
CAACGAATACACAGCCCGGCAAGGTGCCAAATTCCCCATCAAGTGGACCGCCCCTGAAGCTGCTCTGTAC
GGCAGGTTCACCATCAAGTCGGATGTGTGGTCCTTTGGGATTCTGCTGACCGAGCTCACCACTAAGGGAA
GAGTGCCCTATCCTGGGATGGTGAACCGTGAGGTTCTGGACCAGGTGGAGCGGGGCTACCGGATGCCTTG
TCCCCCCGAGTGCCCCGAGTCCCTGCATGACCTTATGTGCCAGTGCTGGCGGAAGGAGCCCGAGGAGCGG
CCCACCTTCGAGTACCTGCAGGCCTTCCTGGAAGACTACTTTACGTCCACTGAGCCACAGTTCCAGCCCG
GGGAGAACCTAGGCGGACCAGGAATGGTGAGCAAGGGCGAGGAGCTGTTCACCGGGGTGGTGCCCATCCT
GGTCGAGCTGGACGGCGACGTAAACGGCCACAAGTTCAGCGTGTCCGGCGAGGGCGAGGGCGATGCCACC
TACGGCAAGCTGACCCTGAAGTTCATCTGCACCACCGGCAAGCTGCCCGTGCCCTGGCCCACCCTCGTGA
CCACCCTGACCTGGGGCGTGCAGTGCTTCGCCCGCTACCCCGACCACATGAAGCAGCACGACTTCTTCAA
GTCCGCCATGCCCGAAGGCTACGTCCAGGAGCGCACCATCTTCTTCAAGGACGACGGCAACTACAAGACC
CGCGCCGAGGTGAAGTTCGAGGGCGACACCCTGGTGAACCGCATCGAGCTGAAGGGCATCGACTTCAAGG
AGGACGGCAACATCCTGGGGCACAAGCTGGAGTACAACGCCATCAGCGACAACGTCTATATCACCGCCGA
CAAGCAGAAGAACGGCATCAAGGCCAACTTCAAGATCCGCCACAACATCGAGGACGGCAGCGTGCAGCTC
GCCGACCACTACCAGCAGAACACCCCCATCGGCGACGGCCCCGTGCTGCTGCCCGACAACCACTACCTGA
GCACCCAGTCCAAGCTGAGCAAAGACCCCAACGAGAAGCGCGATCACATGGTCCTGCTGGAGTTCGTGAC
CGCCGCCGGGATCACTCTCGGCATGGACGAGCTGTACAAGTCCGGAAGCGGGGAGCAGAAGCTGATCTCC
GAGGAGGACCTGTGAGGACTGTGTGCGCAGAACTGTCACCTCTAGAGCCACAGTACCAGCCCGGGGAGAA
CCTATAGGGACTGTGTGCGCAGAACTGTCACCTCTAGGCTTCCGGGTGTTGCCTCCGATGCACCTGCCTC
CCTTCATCCTCTCTCTGGGGCTGCGTTGCCTCGGCAATGCCCCTTTTGGAGCATGGAAGGGCTTCAGGGA
TGGGGCAGCCTGGAAGGACAGGTGGAGGCTGGTACAGTGACTGTCCCATGCCTGCCATGATCTGCAGAAT
TCCACCACACTGGACTAGTGGATCCGAGCTCGGTACCAAGCTTAAGTTTAAACCGCTGATCAGCCTCGAC
TGTGCCTTCTAGTTGCCAGCCATCTGTTGTTTGCCCCTCCCCCGTGCCTTCCTTGACCCTGGAAGGTGCC
ACTCCCACTGTCCTTTCCTAATAAAATGAGGAAATTGCATCGCATTGTCTGAGTAGGTGTCATTCTATTC
TGGGGGGTGGGGTGGGGCAGGACAGCAAGGGGGAGGATTGGGAAGACAATAGCAGGCATGCTGGGGATGC
GGTGGGCTCTATGGCTTCTGAGGCGGAAAGAACCAGCTGGGGCTCTAGGGGGTATCCCC
[124 nt withheld, positions 4540-4663]
C
[32 nt withheld, positions 4665-4696]
CA
[57 nt withheld, positions 4699-4755]
A
[49 nt withheld, positions 4757-4805]
CCTTTGACGTTGGAGTCCACGTTCTTT
[37 nt withheld, positions 4833-4869]
ACCCTATCTCGGTCTATTCTTTTGATTTATAAGGGATTTTGGGGATTTCGGCCTATTGGTTAAAAAATGA
GCTGATTTAACAAAAATTTAACGCGAATTAATTCTGTGGAATGTGTGTCAGTTAGGGTGTGGAAAGTCCC
CAGGCTCCCCAGGCAGGCAGAAGTATGCAAAGCATGCATCTCAATTAGTCAGCAACCAGGTGTGGAAAGT
CCCCAGGCTCCCCAGCAGGCAGAAGTATGCAAAGCATGCATCTCAATTAGTCAGCAACCATAGTCCCGCC
CCTAACTCCGCCCATCCCGCCCCTAACTCCGCCCAGTTCCGCCCATTCTCCGCCCCATGGCTGACTAATT
TTTTTTATTTATGCAGAGGCCGAGGCCGCCTCTGCCTCTGAGCTATTCCAGAAGTAGTGAGGAGGCTTTT
TTGGAGGCCTAGGCTTTTGCAAAAAGCTCCCGGGAGCTTGTATATCCATTTTCGGATCTGATCAAGAGAC
AGGATGAGGATCGTTTCGCATGATTGAACAAGATGGATTGCACGCAGGTTCTCCGGCCGCTTGGGTGGAG
AGGCTATTCGGCTATGACTGGGCACAACAGACAATCGGCTGCTCTGATGCCGCCGTGTTCCGGCTGTCAG
CGCAGGGGCGCCCGGTTCTTTTTGTCAAGACCGACCTGTCCGGTGCCCTGAATGAACTGCAGGACGAGGC
AGCGCGGCTATCGTGGCTGGCCACGACGGGCGTTCCTTGCGCAGCTGTGCTCGACGTTGTCACTGAAGCG
GGAAGGGACTGGCTGCTATTGGGCGAAGTGCCGGGGCAGGATCTCCTGTCATCTCACCTTGCTCCTGCCG
AGAAAGTATCCATCATGGCTGATGCAATGCGGCGGCTGCATACGCTTGATCCGGCTACCTGCCCATTCGA
CCACCAAGCGAAACATCGCATCGAGCGAGCACGTACTCGGATGGAAGCCGGTCTTGTCGATCAGGATGAT
CTGGACGAAGAGCATCAGGGGCTCGCGCCAGCCGAACTGTTCGCCAGGCTCAAGGCGCGCATGCCCGACG
GCGAGGATCTCGTCGTGACCCATGGCGATGCCTGCTTGCCGAATATCATGGTGGAAAATGGCCGCTTTTC
TGGATTCATCGACTGTGGCCGGCTGGGTGTGGCGGACCGCTATCAGGACATAGCGTTGGCTACCCGTGAT
ATTGCTGAAGAGCTTGGCGGCGAATGGGCTGACCGCTTCCTCGTGCTTTACGGTATCGCCGCTCCCGATT
CGCAGCGCATCGCCTTCTATCGCCTTCTTGACGAGTTCTTCTGAGCGGGACTCTGGGGTTCGAAATGACC
GACCAAGCGACGCCCAACCTGCCATCACGAGATTTCGATTCCACCGCCGCCTTCTATGAAAGGTTGGGCT
TCGGAATCGTTTTCCGGGACGCCGGCTGGATGATCCTCCAGCGCGGGGATCTCATGCTGGAGTTCTTCGC
CCACCCCAACTTGTTTATTGCAGCTTATAATGGTTACAAATAAAGCAATAGCATCACAAATTTCACAAAT
AAAGCATTTTTTTCACTGCATTCTAGTTGTGGTTTGTCCAAACTCATCAATGTATCTTATCATGTCTGTA
TACCGTCGACCTCTAGCTAGAGCTTGGCGTAATCATGGTCATAGCTGTTTCCTGTGTGAAATTGTTATCC
GCTCACAATTCCACACAACATACGAGCCGGAAGCATAAAGTGTAAAGCCTGGGGTGCCTAATGAGTGAGC
TAACTCACATTAATTGCGTTGCGCTCACTGCCCGCTTTCCAGTCGGGAAACCTGTCGTGCCAGCTGCATT
AATGAATCGGCCAACGCGCGGGGAGAGGCGGTTTGCGTATTGGGCGCTCTTCCGCTTCCTCGCTCACTGA
CTCGCTGCGCTCGGTCGTTCGGCTGCGGCGAGCGGTATCAGCTCACTCAAAGGCGGTAATACGGTTATCC
ACAGAATCAGGGGATAACGCAGGAAAGAACATGTGAGCAAAAGGCCAGCAAAAGGCCAGGAACCGTAAAA
AGGCCGCGTTGCTGGCGTTTTTCCATAGGCTCCGCCCCCCTGACGAGCATCACAAAAATCGACGCTCAAG
TCAGAGGTGGCGAAACCCGACAGGACTATAAAGATACCAGGCGTTTCCCCCTGGAAGCTCCCTCGTGCGC
TCTCCTGTTCCGACCCTGCCGCTTACCGGATACCTGTCCGCCTTTCTCCCTTCGGGAAGCGTGGCGCTTT
CTCAATGCTCACGCTGTAGGTATCTCAGTTCGGTGTAGGTCGTTCGCTCCAAGCTGGGCTGTGTGCACGA
ACCCCCCGTTCAGCCCGACCGCTGCGCCTTATCCGGTAACTATCGTCTTGAGTCCAACCCGGTAAGACAC
GACTTATCGCCACTGGCAGCAGCCACTGGTAACAGGATTAGCAGAGCGAGGTATGTAGGCGGTGCTACAG
AGTTCTTGAAGTGGTGGCCTAACTACGGCTACACTAGAAGGACAGTATTTGGTATCTGCGCTCTGCTGAA
GCCAGTTACCTTCGGAAAAAGAGTTGGTAGCTCTTGATCCGGCAAACAAACCACCGCTGGTAGCGGTGGT
TTTTTTGTTTGCAAGCAGCAGATTACGCGCAGAAAAAAAGGATCTCAAGAAGATCCTTTGATCTTTTCTA
CGGGGTCTGACGCTCAGTGGAACGAAAACTCACGTTAAGGGATTTTGGTCATGAGATTATCAAAAAGGAT
CTTCACCTAGATCCTTTTAAATTAAAAATGAAGTTTTAAATCAATCTAAAGTATATATGAGTAAACTTGG
TCTGACAGTTACCAATGCTTAATCAGTGAGGCACCTATCTCAGCGATCTGTCTATTTCGTTCATCCATAG
TTGCCTGACTCCCCGTCGTGTAGATAACTACGATACGGGAGGGCTTACCATCTGGCCCCAGTGCTGCAAT
GATACCGCGAGACCCACGCTCACCGGCTCCAGATTTATCAGCAATAAACCAGCCAGCCGGAAGGGCCGAG
CGCAGAAGTGGTCCTGCAACTTTATCCGCCTCCATCCAGTCTATTAATTGTTGCCGGGAAGCTAGAGTAA
GTAGTTCGCCAGTTAATAGTTTGCGCAACGTTGTTGCCATTGCTACAGGCATCGTGGTGTCACGCTCGTC
GTTTGGTATGGCTTCATTCAGCTCCGGTTCCCAACGATCAAGGCGAGTTACATGATCCCCCATGTTGTGC
AAAAAAGCGGTTAGCTCCTTCGGTCCTCCGATCGTTGTCAGAAGTAAGTTGGCCGCAGTGTTATCACTCA
TGGTTATGGCAGCACTGCATAATTCTCTTACTGTCATGCCATCCGTAAGATGCTTTTCTGTGACTGGTGA
GTACTCAACCAAGTCATTCTGAGAATAGTGTATGCGGCGACCGAGTTGCTCTTGCCCGGCGTCAATACGG
GATAATACCGCGCCACATAGCAGAACTTTAAAAGTGCTCATCATTGGAAAACGTTCTTCGGGGCGAAAAC
TCTCAAGGATCTTACCGCTGTTGAGATCCAGTTCGATGTAACCCACTCGTGCACCCAACTGATCTTCAGC
ATCTTTTACTTTCACCAGCGTTTCTGGGTGAGCAAAAACAGGAAGGCAAAATGCCGCAAAAAAGGGAATA
AGGGCGACACGGAAATGTTGAATACTCATACTCTTCCTTTTTCAATATTATTGAAGCATTTATCAGGGTT
ATTGTCTCATGAGCGGATACATATTTGAATGTATTTAGAAAAATAAACAAATAGGGGTTCCGCGCACATT
TCCCCGAAAAGTGCCACCTGACGTC
