>Addgene plasmid #45382 | pUSE-Src-KD-UniRapR-mCerulean-myc | addgene partial sequence | sequence record 157033 | EGFP-N 5'-CGTCGCCGTCCAGCTCGACCAG-3'
GGTGAACAGCTCCTCGCCCTTGCTCACCATTCCTGGTCCGCCTAGGTTCTCCCCGGGCTGGAACTGTGGC
TCAGTGGACGTAAAGTAGTCTTCCAGGAAGGCCTGCAGGTACTCGAAGGTGGGCCGCTCCTCGGGCTCCT
TCCGCCAGCACTGGCACATAAGGTCATGCAGGGACTCGGGGCACTCGGGGGGACAAGGCATCCGGTAGCC
CCGCTCCACCTGGTCCAGAACCTCACGGTTCACCATCCCAGGATAGGGCACTCTTCCCTTAGTGGTGAGC
TCGGTCAGCAGAATCCCAAAGGACCACACATCCGACTTGATGGTGAACCTGCCGTACAGAGCAGCTTCAG
GGGCGGTCCACTTGATGGGGAATTTGGCACCTTGCCGGGCTGTGTATTCGTTGTCTTCTATGAGCCGGGC
CAACCCAAAGTCGGCCACTTTGCACACCAGGTTCTCCCCTACTAGGATATTGGCGGCTCGAAGGCGCCGG
TGCACATAGTTCATCCGCTCCACATAGGCCATGCCTGAAGCGATCTGAGCAGACATGTCCACCAGCTGGG
GTAGCCGCAAATATTTGCCCGTTTCCCCCTTGAGAAAGTCCAGCAGACTCCCCTTGTTCATGTACTCTGT
CACAATGTAAATGGGTTCTTCCGACACCACAGCATACAGCTGCACCAGTTTCTCGTGCCTCAGTTTCTTC
ATGACTTGGGCCTCCTGCAGGAAGGCCTCTGGGGACATGGTGCCTGGCTTCAGAGTTTTGATGGCAACCC
TCGTGGTTCCGGGACCTTCCAGTTTTAGAAGCTCCACATCGAAGACGAGAGTGGCATGTGGTGGGATGAT
GCCTGATCCGGAGCCCCCTGATGACCCTGATTTCATGTACTTCCTGCACCACTCTTGGGCCTCCA
