>Addgene plasmid #45382 | pUSE-Src-KD-UniRapR-mCerulean-myc | addgene partial sequence | sequence record 157035 | BGH-rev 5'-TAGAAGGCACAGTCGAGG-3'
CTTAAGCTTGGTACCGAGCTCGGATCCACTAGTCCAGTGTGGTGGAATTCTGCAGATCATGGCAGGCATG
GGACAGTCACTGTACCAGCCTCCACCTGTCCTTCCAGGCTGCCCCATCCCTGAAGCCCTTCCATGCTCCA
AAAGGGGCATTGCCGAGGCAACGCAGCCCCAGAGAGAGGATGAAGGGAGGCAGGTGCATCGGAGGCAACA
CCCGGAAGCCTAGAGGTGACAGTTCTGCGCACACAGTCCCTATAGGTTCTCCCCGGGCTGGTACTGTGGC
TCTAGAGGTGACAGTTCTGCGCACACAGTCCTCACAGGTCCTCCTCGGAGATCAGCTTCTGCTCCCCGCT
TCCGGACTTGTACAGCTCGTCCATGCCGAGAGTGATCCCGGCGGCGGTCACGAACTCCAGCAGGACCATG
TGATCGCGCTTCTCGTTGGGGTCTTTGCTCAGCTTGGACTGGGTGCTCAGGTAGTGGTTGTCGGGCAGCA
GCACGGGGCCGTCGCCGATGGGGGTGTTCTGCTGGTAGTGGTCGGCGAGCTGCACGCTGCCGTCCTCGAT
GTTGTGGCGGATCTTGAAGTTGGCCTTGATGCCGTTCTTCTGCTTGTCGGCGGTGATATAGACGTTGTCG
CTGATGGCGTTGTACTCCAGCTTGTGCCCCAGGATGTTGCCGTCCTCCTTGAAGTCGATGCCCTTCAGCT
CGATGCGGTTCACCAGGGTGTCGCCCTCGAACTTCACCTCGGCGCGGGTCTTGTAGTTGCCGTCGTCCTT
GAAGAAGATGGTGCGCTCCTGGACGTAGCCTTCGGGCATGGCGGACT
