>Addgene plasmid #45382 | pUSE-Src-KD-UniRapR-mCerulean-myc | addgene partial sequence | sequence record 157036 | mSrc-F 5'-ACCGTATGTCCCACATCCAA-3'
GGGATTGGCCAAGGATGCGTGGGAGATCCCCCGGGAGTCCCTGCGGCTGGAGGTCAAGCTGGGCCAGGGT
TGCTTCGGAGAGGTGTGGATGGGGACCTGGAACGGACCAGGTACCTGCGTGGTGCACTACACCGGGATGC
TTGAAGATGGAAAGAAATTTGATTCCTCCCGGGACAGAAACAAGCCCTTTAAGTTTATGCTAGGCAAGCA
GGAGGTGATCCGAGGCTGGGAAGAAGGGGTTGCCCAGATGAGTGTGGGTCAGAGAGCCAAACTGACTATA
TCTCCAGATTATGCCTATGGTGCCACTGGGCACGGTTCGGGCTCCGGATCAGGCGTCAAGGACCTCCTCC
AAGCCTGGGACCTCTATTATCATGTGTTCCGACGAATCTCAGGTCCTCCAGGACCTGGATCAGGTCTCTG
GCATGAGATGTGGCATGAAGGCCTGGAAGAGGCATCTCGTTTGTACTTTGGGGAAAGGAACGTGAAAGGC
ATGTTTGAGGTGCTGGAGCCCTTGCATGCTATGATGGAACGGGGCCCCCAGACTCTGAAGGAAACATCCT
TTAATCAGGCCTATGGTCGAGATTTAATGGAGGCCCAAGAGTGGTGCAGGAAGTACATGAAATCAGGGTC
ATCAGGGGGCTCCGGATCAGGCATCATCCCACCACATGCCACTCTCGTCTTCGATGTGGAGCTTCTAAAA
CTGGAAGGTCCCGGAACCACGAGGGTTGCCATCAAAACTCTGAAGCCAGGCACCATGTCCCCAGAGGCCT
TCCTGCAGGAGGCCCAAGTCATGAAGAAACTGAGGCACGAGAAACTGGTGCAGCTGTATGCTGTGGTGTC
