>Addgene plasmid #45382 | pUSE-Src-KD-UniRapR-mCerulean-myc | addgene partial sequence | sequence record 157037 | CMV-F 5'-CGCAAATGGGCGGTAGGCGTG-3'
CTATATAAGCAGAGCTCTCTGGCTAACTAGAGAACCCACTGCTTACTGGCTTATCGAAATTAATACGACT
CACTATAGGGAGACCCAAGCTGGCTAGCGTTTAAACGGGCCCTCTAGACTCGAGCGGCCGCCACTGTGCT
GGATCATGGGCAGCAACAAGAGCAAGCCCAAGGACGCCAGCCAGCGGCGCCGCAGCCTGGAGCCCTCGGA
AAACGTGCACGGGGCAGGGGGCGCCTTCCCGGCCTCACAGACACCGAGCAAGCCCGCCTCCGCCGACGGC
CACCGCGGGCCCAGCGCCGCCTTCGTGCCGCCCGCGGCCGAGCCCAAGCTCTTCGGAGGCTTCAACTCCT
CGGACACCGTCACCTCCCCGCAGAGGGCGGGGCCTCTGGCAGGTGGGGTGACCACCTTTGTGGCCCTCTA
TGACTATGAGTCACGGACAGAGACTGACCTGTCCTTCAAGAAAGGGGAGCGGCTGCAGATTGTTAACAAC
ACGGAGGGAGACTGGTGGCTGGCACACTCGCTGAGCACGGGACAGACCGGTTACATCCCCAGCAACTATG
TGGCGCCCTCCGACTCCATCCAGGCTGAGGAGTGGTACTTTGGCAAGATCACTAGACGGGAATCAGAGCG
GCTGCTGCTCAACGCCGAGAACCCGAGAGGGACCTTCCTCGTGAGGGAGAGTGAGACCACAAAAGGTGCC
TACTGCCTCTCTGTATCCGACTTCGACAATGCCAAGGGCCTAAATGTGAAACACTACAAGATCCGCAAGC
TGGACAGCGGCGGTTTCTACATCACCTCCCGCACCCAGTTCAACAGCCTGCAGCAGCTCGTGGCTTACTA
CTCCAAACATGCTGATGGCCTGTGTCACCGCCTCACTACCGTATGT
